>Addgene plasmid #217569 | pQE30-HyPerFLEX | addgene full sequence | sequence record 430436 | Addgene NGS Result
CTCGAGAAATCATAAAAAATTTATTTGCTTTGTGAGCGGATAACAATTATAATAGATTCAATTGTGAGCG
GATAACAATTTCACACAGAATTCATTAAAGAGGAGAAATTAACTATGAGAGGATCGCATCACCATCACCA
TCACGGATCCCGGGAATTCGCCACCATGCACCTGGCCAATGAGGAGCAAAACGAATTGGAAGGTGCTTTT
AAGCTGGGCTTGATCTTTACCGTCGCCCCGTACTTGCTGCCTAAGTTGATCGTCAGCCTGCGCCGCACCG
CCCCGAAGATGCCTTTGATGTTGGAGGAGAATTACACCCACACCCTTACCGAGTCACTGAAACGCGGCGA
CGTTGACGCCATCATTGTGGCAGAGCCGTTTCAAGAGCCGGGTATTGTGACTGAACCTTTGTATGACGAG
CCGTTTTTCGTTATCGTTCCGAAGGGCCATAGCTTCGAGGAGTTGGATGCCGTTAGCCCTCGCATGTTGG
GCGAAGAACAAGTTCTGCTTCTGACCGAGGGCAACTGTATGCGTGACCAGGTGCTTAGCATTTTTACCAA
GGTCAAGGTGCACATGAAGAAAGCCCTTTCCGGTGACAGCTATTGGGTCTTTGTGAAACGGGTAGGTGGC
ACTGGCGGTGAGCATGTTGTCTTTGGCAGTGAGGACATCGAGAACACTATGGCCAAAATGGACGACGGAC
AACTGGATGGGTTGGCCTTTGGCGCAATTCAGCTCGATGGTGACGGGAATATCCTGCAGTACAATGCTGC
TGAAGGAGACATCACAGGCAGAGATCCCAAACAGGTGATTGGGAAGAACTTCTTCAAGGATGTTGCACCT
GGAACGGATTCTCCCGAGTTTTACGGCAAATTCAAGGAAGGCGTAGCGTCAGGGAATCTGAACACCATGT
TCGAATGGATGATACCGACTCTTACCGATCATAGTTGCAGCGAGCTTGCCGCCAAACAGCGCATTCAGGG
TCTCACCAACACCCTTCAAGGCTCAAGCATCGATACCATCCGCCACATGGTTGCCAGTGGCTTGGCAATC
AGCGTCTTGCCTGCCACTGCCCTTACCGAAAACGACCACATGCTGTTTAGCATTATCCCGTTTGAAGGCA
CCCCGCCTAGCCGCCGCGTTGTCCTGGCCTATCGCCGCAACTTTGTCCGCCCTAAGGCCCTTTCAGCCAT
GAAAGCCGCAATTATGCAAAGCCAACTGCATGGTGTTAGCTTCATCTGCGATTGACTCGAGGCCGACTGT
AAGCTTAATTAGCTGAGCTTGGACTCCTGTTGATAGATCCAGTAATGACCTCAGAACTCCATCTGGATTT
GTTCAGAACGCTCGGTTGCCGCCGGGCGTTTTTTATTGGTGAGAATCCAAGCTAGCTTGGCGAGATTTTC
AGGAGCTAAGGAAGCTAAAATGGAGAAAAAAATCACTGGATATACCACCGTTGATATATCCCAATGGCAT
CGTAAAGAACATTTTGAGGCATTTCAGTCAGTTGCTCAATGTACCTATAACCAGACCGTTCAGCTGGATA
TTACGGCCTTTTTAAAGACCGTAAAGAAAAATAAGCACAAGTTTTATCCGGCCTTTATTCACATTCTTGC
CCGCCTGATGAATGCTCATCCGGAATTTCGTATGGCAATGAAAGACGGTGAGCTGGTGATATGGGATAGT
GTTCACCCTTGTTACACCGTTTTCCATGAGCAAACTGAAACGTTTTCATCGCTCTGGAGTGAATACCACG
ACGATTTCCGGCAGTTTCTACACATATATTCGCAAGATGTGGCGTGTTACGGTGAAAACCTGGCCTATTT
CCCTAAAGGGTTTATTGAGAATATGTTTTTCGTCTCAGCCAATCCCTGGGTGAGTTTCACCAGTTTTGAT
TTAAACGTGGCCAATATGGACAACTTCTTCGCCCCCGTTTTCACCATGGGCAAATATTATACGCAAGGCG
ACAAGGTGCTGATGCCGCTGGCGATTCAGGTTCATCATGCCGTTTGTGATGGCTTCCATGTCGGCAGAAT
GCTTAATGAATTACAACAGTACTGCGATGAGTGGCAGGGCGGGGCGTAATTTTTTTAAGGCAGTTATTGG
TGCCCTTAAACGCCTGGGGTAATGACTCTCTAGCTTGAGGCATCAAATAAAACGAAAGGCTCAGTCGAAA
GACTGGGCCTTTCGTTTTATCTGTTGTTTGTCGGTGAACGCTCTCCTGAGTAGGGSTGCGCATGATCTAG
AGCTGCCTCGCGCGTTTCGGTGATGACGGTGAAAACCTCTGACACATGCAGCTCCCGGAGACGGTCACAG
CTTGTCTGTAAGCGGATGCCGGGAGCAGACAAGCCCGTCAGGGCGCGTCAGCGGGTGTTGGCGGGTGTCG
GGGCGCAGCCATGACCCAGTCACGTAGCGATAGCGGAGTGTATACTGGCTTAACTATGCGGCATCAGAGC
AGATTGTACTGAGAGTGCACCATATGCGGTGTGAAATACCGCACAGATGCGTAAGGAGAAAATACCGCAT
CAGGCGCTCTTCCGCTTCCTCGCTCACTGACTCGCTGCGCTCGGTCGTTCGGCTGCGGCGAGCGGTATCA
GCTCACTCAAAGGCGGTAATACGGTTATCCACAGAATCAGGGGATAACGCAGGAAAGAACATGTGAGCAA
AAGGCCAGCAAAAGGCCAGGAACCGTAAAAAGGCCGCGTTGCTGGCGTTTTTCCATAGGCTCCGCCCCCC
TGACGAGCATCACAAAAATCGACGCTCAAGTCAGAGGTGGCGAAACCCGACAGGACTATAAAGATACCAG
GCGTTTCCCCCTGGAAGCTCCCTCGTGCGCTCTCCTGTTCCGACCCTGCCGCTTACCGGATACCTGTCCG
CCTTTCTCCCTTCGGGAAGCGTGGCGCTTTCTCATAGCTCACGCTGTAGGTATCTCAGTTCGGTGTAGGT
CGTTCGCTCCAAGCTGGGCTGTGTGCACGAACCCCCCGTTCAGCCCGACCGCTGCGCCTTATCCGGTAAC
TATCGTCTTGAGTCCAACCCGGTAAGACACGACTTATCGCCACTGGCAGCAGCCACTGGTAACAGGATTA
GCAGAGCGAGGTATGTAGGCGGTGCTACAGAGTTCTTGAAGTGGTGGCCTAACTACGGCTACACTAGAAG
GACAGTATTTGGTATCTGCGCTCTGCTGAAGCCAGTTACCTTCGGAAAAAGAGTTGGTAGCTCTTGATCC
GGCAAACAAACCACCGCTGGTAGCGGTGGTTTTTTTGTTTGCAAGCAGCAGATTACGCGCAGAAAAAAAG
GATCTCAAGAAGATCCTTTGATCTTTTCTACGGGGTCTGACGCTCAGTGGAACGAAAACTCACGTTAAGG
GATTTTGGTCATGAGATTATCAAAAAGGATCTTCACCTAGATCCTTTTAAATTAAAAATGAAGTTTTAAA
TCAATCTAAAGTATATATGAGTAAACTTGGTCTGACAGTTACCAATGCTTAATCAGTGAGGCACCTATCT
CAGCGATCTGTCTATTTCGTTCATCCATAGTTGCCTGACTCCCCGTCGTGTAGATAACTACGATACGGGA
GGGCTTACCATCTGGCCCCAGTGCTGCAATGATACCGCGAGACCCACGCTCACCGGCTCCAGATTTATCA
GCAATAAACCAGCCAGCCGGAAGGGCCGAGCGCAGAAGTGGTCCTGCAACTTTATCCGCCTCCATCCAGT
CTATTAATTGTTGCCGGGAAGCTAGAGTAAGTAGTTCGCCAGTTAATAGTTTGCGCAACGTTGTTGCCAT
TGCTACAGGCATCGTGGTGTCACGCTCGTCGTTTGGTATGGCTTCATTCAGCTCCGGTTCCCAACGATCA
AGGCGAGTTACATGATCCCCCATGTTGTGCAAAAAAGCGGTTAGCTCCTTCGGTCCTCCGATCGTTGTCA
GAAGTAAGTTGGCCGCAGTGTTATCACTCATGGTTATGGCAGCACTGCATAATTCTCTTACTGTCATGCC
ATCCGTAAGATGCTTTTCTGTGACTGGTGAGTACTCAACCAAGTCATTCTGAGAATAGTGTATGCGGCGA
CCGAGTTGCTCTTGCCCGGCGTCAATACGGGATAATACCGCGCCACATAGCAGAACTTTAAAAGTGCTCA
TCATTGGAAAACGTTCTTCGGGGCGAAAACTCTCAAGGATCTTACCGCTGTTGAGATCCAGTTCGATGTA
ACCCACTCGTGCACCCAACTGATCTTCAGCATCTTTTACTTTCACCAGCGTTTCTGGGTGAGCAAAAACA
GGAAGGCAAAATGCCGCAAAAAAGGGAATAAGGGCGACACGGAAATGTTGAATACTCATACTCTTCCTTT
TTCAATATTATTGAAGCATTTATCAGGGTTATTGTCTCATGAGCGGATACATATTTGAATGTATTTAGAA
AAATAAACAAATAGGGGTTCCGCGCACATTTCCCCGAAAAGTGCCACCTGACGTCTAAGAAACCATTATT
ATCATGACATTAACCTATAAAAATAGGCGTATCACGAGGCCCTTTCGTCTTCAC
Features (pLannotate 1.2.2; 14 found; start..end, strand, type, name):
     10..54      +  promoter       T5 promoter: bacteriophage T5 promoter for E. coli RNA polymerase, with embedded lac operator
     62..78      +  protein_bind   lac operator: The lac repressor binds to the lac operator to inhibit transcription in E. coli. This inhibition can be relieved by adding lactose or isopropyl-β-D-thiogalactopyranoside (IPTG). lac repressor encoded by lacI
    127..144     +  CDS            7xHis (fragment): 6xHis affinity tag
    556..623     +  CDS            Y-FAST (fragment): small protein tag, derived from photoactive yellow protein, that allows in vivo fluorescent labeling by addition of a cell-permeant fluorogen (Plamont et al., 2016)
    640..929     +  CDS            Y-FAST (fragment): small protein tag, derived from photoactive yellow protein, that allows in vivo fluorescent labeling by addition of a cell-permeant fluorogen (Plamont et al., 2016)
   1282..1376    +  terminator     lambda t0 terminator: transcription terminator from phage lambda
   1391..1419    +  promoter       cat promoter (fragment): promoter of the E. coli cat gene encoding chloramphenicol acetyltransferase
   1420..2076    +  CDS            cat: CAT_ECOLX - Experimental evidence at protein level: Swiss-Prot protein existence level 1. This enzyme is an effector of chloramphenicol resistance in bacteria. From Escherichia coli. This protein is used as a marker in many commonly used cloning vectors, such as pACYC184.
   2144..2215    +  terminator     rrnB T1 terminator: transcription terminator T1 from the E. coli rrnB gene
   2241..2282    +  CDS            rop (fragment): Rop protein, which maintains plasmids at low copy number; rop
   2384..2524    +  misc_feature   bom: basis of mobility region from pBR322
   2710..3298    -  rep_origin     ori: high-copy-number ColE1/pMB1/pBR322/pUC origin of replication
   3469..4329    -  CDS            AmpR: β-lactamase; bla; confers resistance to ampicillin, carbenicillin, and related antibiotics
   4330..4434    -  promoter       AmpR promoter: bla
