[The description below was written by a language model from this plasmid's Addgene catalogue record and pLannotate feature annotations shown in this document.]
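Description:
pQE30-HyPerFLEX is a 4,534 nt bacterial expression plasmid built on the pQE30 backbone for producing the synthetic sensor protein HyPerFLEX in E. coli. It replicates from a ColE1/pMB1-type origin, next to a pBR322 bom region and a short rop fragment, and is selected with ampicillin through the β-lactamase gene under its own promoter. The feature table also shows a chloramphenicol acetyltransferase coding sequence preceded by only a fragment of the cat promoter. The catalogue lists ampicillin alone as the selection, so chloramphenicol resistance should not be assumed. The copy number is recorded as unknown.

Expression is driven by the bacteriophage T5 promoter, which is recognised by the host E. coli RNA polymerase. This promoter carries an embedded lac operator and is followed by a second one, so transcription is repressed by LacI and can be relieved with IPTG. No lacI gene is annotated on the plasmid, so the repressor would have to come from the host. The open reading frame begins with an N-terminal 6xHis tag for metal-affinity purification, and the lambda t0 terminator lies downstream, with an rrnB T1 terminator following the cat region.

Within the insert, the annotation detects two adjacent fragments of Y-FAST, a small tag derived from photoactive yellow protein that becomes fluorescent on binding a cell-permeant fluorogen. The remainder of the coding region is unannotated, and the record does not state which peroxide-sensing domain it contains. The associated publication title describes a color-tailored fluorogenic sensor for hydrogen peroxide. The plasmid therefore serves to express and purify recombinant HyPerFLEX, presumably for in vitro characterisation.
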