Addgene plasmid #217569: pQE30-HyPerFLEX
Purpose: Bacterial expression of HyPerFLEX
Depositing lab: Vsevolod Belousov. Depositing organization: Shemyakin-Ovchinnikov Institute of Bioorganic Chemistry. Publication: A color-tailored fluorogenic sensor for hydrogen peroxide. Potekhina ES, Bass DI, Ezerina D, Fleckenstein DD, Chebotarev AS, Sysoeva VA, Maltsev DI, Pak VV, Moshchenko AA, Sokolov AI, Myasnyanko IN, Baranov MS, Fedotov AB, Zheltikov AM, Lanin AA, Messens J, Belousov VV. Nat Chem Biol. 2025 Oct 16. doi: 10.1038/s41589-025-02036-6. PubMed 41102408.
Backbone
  Vector backbone: pQE30
  Vector type: Bacterial Expression
Growth in bacteria
  Bacterial resistance: Ampicillin, 100 μg/mL
  Growth temperature: 37°C
  Growth strain: DH5alpha
  Copy number: Unknown
Gene/Insert
  Gene/Insert name: HyPerFLEX
  Species: Synthetic
  Promoter: T5
  Tag / fusion protein: 6xHis (N terminal on insert)
  Cloning method: Restriction Enzyme; 5′ cloning site Unknown (unknown if destroyed)
Terms and licenses: Academic/Nonprofit Terms; Industry Terms: Not Available to Industry
How to cite: pQE30-HyPerFLEX was a gift from Vsevolod Belousov (Addgene plasmid # 217569 ; http://n2t.net/addgene:217569 ; RRID:Addgene_217569)
